>Addgene plasmid #166439 | Pet22b-mEGFP | addgene full sequence | sequence record 329735 | Addgene NGS Result
TGGCGAATGGG
[124 nt withheld, positions 12-135]
C
[91 nt withheld, positions 137-227]
A
[49 nt withheld, positions 229-277]
CCTTTGACGTTGGAGTCCACGTTCTTT
[37 nt withheld, positions 305-341]
ACCCTATCTCGGTCTATTCTTTTGATTTATAAGGGATTTTGCCGATTTCGGCCTATTGGTTAAAAAATGA
GCTGATTTAACAAAAATTTAACGCGAATTTTAACAAAATATTAACGCTTACAATTTAGGTGGCACTTTTC
GGGGAAATGTGCGCGGAACCCCTATTTGTTTATTTTTCTAAATACATTCAAATATGTATCCGCTCATGAG
ACAATAACCCTGATAAATGCTTCAATAATATTGAAAAAGGAAGAGTATGAGTATTCAACATTTCCGTGTC
GCCCTTATTCCCTTTTTTGCGGCATTTTGCCTTCCTGTTTTTGCTCACCCAGAAACGCTGGTGAAAGTAA
AAGATGCTGAAGATCAGTTGGGTGCACGAGTGGGTTACATCGAACTGGATCTCAACAGCGGTAAGATCCT
TGAGAGTTTTCGCCCCGAAGAACGTTTTCCAATGATGAGCACTTTTAAAGTTCTGCTATGTGGCGCGGTA
TTATCCCGTATTGACGCCGGGCAAGAGCAACTCGGTCGCCGCATACACTATTCTCAGAATGACTTGGTTG
AGTACTCACCAGTCACAGAAAAGCATCTTACGGATGGCATGACAGTAAGAGAATTATGCAGTGCTGCCAT
AACCATGAGTGATAACACTGCGGCCAACTTACTTCTGACAACGATCGGAGGACCGAAGGAGCTAACCGCT
TTTTTGCACAACATGGGGGATCATGTAACTCGCCTTGATCGTTGGGAACCGGAGCTGAATGAAGCCATAC
CAAACGACGAGCGTGACACCACGATGCCTGCAGCAATGGCAACAACGTTGCGCAAACTATTAACTGGCGA
ACTACTTACTCTAGCTTCCCGGCAACAATTAATAGACTGGATGGAGGCGGATAAAGTTGCAGGACCACTT
CTGCGCTCGGCCCTTCCGGCTGGCTGGTTTATTGCTGATAAATCTGGAGCCGGTGAGCGTGGGTCTCGCG
GTATCATTGCAGCACTGGGGCCAGATGGTAAGCCCTCCCGTATCGTAGTTATCTACACGACGGGGAGTCA
GGCAACTATGGATGAACGAAATAGACAGATCGCTGAGATAGGTGCCTCACTGATTAAGCATTGGTAACTG
TCAGACCAAGTTTACTCATATATACTTTAGATTGATTTAAAACTTCATTTTTAATTTAAAAGGATCTAGG
TGAAGATCCTTTTTGATAATCTCATGACCAAAATCCCTTAACGTGAGTTTTCGTTCCACTGAGCGTCAGA
CCCCGTAGAAAAGATCAAAGGATCTTCTTGAGATCCTTTTTTTCTGCGCGTAATCTGCTGCTTGCAAACA
AAAAAACCACCGCTACCAGCGGTGGTTTGTTTGCCGGATCAAGAGCTACCAACTCTTTTTCCGAAGGTAA
CTGGCTTCAGCAGAGCGCAGATACCAAATACTGTCCTTCTAGTGTAGCCGTAGTTAGGCCACCACTTCAA
GAACTCTGTAGCACCGCCTACATACCTCGCTCTGCTAATCCTGTTACCAGTGGCTGCTGCCAGTGGCGAT
AAGTCGTGTCTTACCGGGTTGGACTCAAGACGATAGTTACCGGATAAGGCGCAGCGGTCGGGCTGAACGG
GGGGTTCGTGCACACAGCCCAGCTTGGAGCGAACGACCTACACCGAACTGAGATACCTACAGCGTGAGCT
ATGAGAAAGCGCCACGCTTCCCGAAGGGAGAAAGGCGGACAGGTATCCGGTAAGCGGCAGGGTCGGAACA
GGAGAGCGCACGAGGGAGCTTCCAGGGGGAAACGCCTGGTATCTTTATAGTCCTGTCGGGTTTCGCCACC
TCTGACTTGAGCGTCGATTTTTGTGATGCTCGTCAGGGGGGCGGAGCCTATGGAAAAACGCCAGCAACGC
GGCCTTTTTACGGTTCCTGGCCTTTTGCTGGCCTTTTGCTCACATGTTCTTTCCTGCGTTATCCCCTGAT
TCTGTGGATAACCGTATTACCGCCTTTGAGTGAGCTGATACCGCTCGCCGCAGCCGAACGACCGAGCGCA
GCGAGTCAGTGAGCGAGGAAGCGGAAGAGCGCCTGATGCGGTATTTTCTCCTTACGCATCTGTGCGGTAT
TTCACACCGCAATGGTGCACTCTCAGTACAATCTGCTCTGATGCCGCATAGTTAAGCCAGTATACACTCC
GCTATCGCTACGTGACTGGGTCATGGCTGCGCCCCGACACCCGCCAACACCCGCTGACGCGCCCTGACGG
GCTTGTCTGCTCCCGGCATCCGCTTACAGACAAGCTGTGACCGTCTCCGGGAGCTGCATGTGTCAGAGGT
TTTCACCGTCATCACCGAAACGCGCGAGGCAGCTGCGGTAAAGCTCATCAGCGTGGTCGTGAAGCGATTC
ACAGATGTCTGCCTGTTCATCCGCGTCCAGCTCGTTGAGTTTCTCCAGAAGCGTTAATGTCTGGCTTCTG
ATAAAGCGGGCCATGTTAAGGGCGGTTTTTTCCTGTTTGGTCACTGATGCCTCCGTGTAAGGGGGATTTC
TGTTCATGGGGGTAATGATACCGATGAAACGAGAGAGGATGCTCACGATACGGGTTACTGATGATGAACA
TGCCCGGTTACTGGAACGTTGTGAGGGTAAACAACTGGCGGTATGGATGCGGCGGGACCAGAGAAAAATC
ACTCAGGGTCAATGCCAGCGCTTCGTTAATACAGATGTAGGTGTTCCACAGGGTAGCCAGCAGCATCCTG
CGATGCAGATCCGGAACATAATGGTGCAGGGCGCTGACTTCCGCGTTTCCAGACTTTACGAAACACGGAA
ACCGAAGACCATTCATGTTGTTGCTCAGGTCGCAGACGTTTTGCAGCAGCAGTCGCTTCACGTTCGCTCG
CGTATCGGTGATTCATTCTGCTAACCAGTAAGGCAACCCCGCCAGCCTAGCCGGGTCCTCAACGACAGGA
GCACGATCATGCGCACCCGTGGGGCCGCCATGCCGGCGATAATGGCCTGCTTCTCGCCGAAACGTTTGGT
GGCGGGACCAGTGACGAAGGCTTGAGCGAGGGCGTGCAAGATTCCGAATACCGCAAGCGACAGGCCGATC
ATCGTCGCGCTCCAGCGAAAGCGGTCCTCGCCGAAAATGACCCAGAGCGCTGCCGGCACCTGTCCTACGA
GTTGCATGATAAAGAAGACAGTCATAAGTGCGGCGACGATAGTCATGCCCCGCGCCCACCGGAAGGAGCT
GACTGGGTTGAAGGCTCTCAAGGGCATCGGTCGAGATCCCGGTGCCTAATGAGTGAGCTAACTTACATTA
ATTGCGTTGCGCTCACTGCCCGCTTTCCAGTCGGGAAACCTGTCGTGCCAGCTGCATTAATGAATCGGCC
AACGCGCGGGGAGAGGCGGTTTGCGTATTGGGCGCCAGGGTGGTTTTTCTTTTCACCAGTGAGACGGGCA
ACAGCTGATTGCCCTTCACCGCCTGGCCCTGAGAGAGTTGCAGCAAGCGGTCCACGCTGGTTTGCCCCAG
CAGGCGAAAATCCTGTTTGATGGTGGTTAACGGCGGGATATAACATGAGCTGTCTTCGGTATCGTCGTAT
CCCACTACCGAGATATCCGCACCAACGCGCAGCCCGGACTCGGTAATGGCGCGCATTGCGCCCAGCGCCA
TCTGATCGTTGGCAACCAGCATCGCAGTGGGAACGATGCCCTCATTCAGCATTTGCATGGTTTGTTGAAA
ACCGGACATGGCACTCCAGTCGCCTTCCCGTTCCGCTATCGGCTGAATTTGATTGCGAGTGAGATATTTA
TGCCAGCCAGCCAGACGCAGACGCGCCGAGACAGAACTTAATGGGCCCGCTAACAGCGCGATTTGCTGGT
GACCCAATGCGACCAGATGCTCCACGCCCAGTCGCGTACCGTCTTCATGGGAGAAAATAATACTGTTGAT
GGGTGTCTGGTCAGAGACATCAAGAAATAACGCCGGAACATTAGTGCAGGCAGCTTCCACAGCAATGGCA
TCCTGGTCATCCAGCGGATAGTTAATGATCAGCCCACTGACGCGTTGCGCGAGAAGATTGTGCACCGCCG
CTTTACAGGCTTCGACGCCGCTTCGTTCTACCATCGACACCACCACGCTGGCACCCAGTTGATCGGCGCG
AGATTTAATCGCCGCGACAATTTGCGACGGCGCGTGCAGGGCCAGACTGGAGGTGGCAACGCCAATCAGC
AACGACTGTTTGCCCGCCAGTTGTTGTGCCACGCGGTTGGGAATGTAATTCAGCTCCGCCATCGCCGCTT
CCACTTTTTCCCGCGTTTTCGCAGAAACGTGGCTGGCCTGGTTCACCACGCGGGAAACGGTCTGATAAGA
GACACCGGCATACTCTGCGACATCGTATAACGTTACTGGTTTCACATTCACCACCCTGAATTGACTCTCT
TCCGGGCGCTATCATGCCATACCGCGAAAGGTTTTGCGCCATTCGATGGTGTCCGGGATCTCGACGCTCT
CCCTTATGCGACTCCTGCATTAGGAAGCAGCCCAGTAGTAGGTTGAGGCCGTTGAGCACCGCCGCCGCAA
GGAATGGTGCATGCAAGGAGATGGCGCCCAACAGTCCCCCGGCCACGGGGCCTGCCACCATACCCACGCC
GAAACAAGCGCTCATGAGCCCGAAGTGGCGAGCCCGATCTTCCCCATCGGTGATGTCGGCGATATAGGCG
CCAGCAACCGCACCTGTGGCGCCGGTGATGCCGGCCACGATGCGTCCGGCGTAGAGGATCGAGATCTCGA
TCCCGCGAAATTAATACGACTCACTATAGGGGAATTGTGAGCGGATAACAATTCCCCTCTAGAAATAATT
TTGTTTAACTTTAAGAAGGAGATATACAATGCATCATCATCATCATCACGTGAGCAAGGGCGAGGAGCTG
TTCACCGGGGTGGTGCCCATCCTGGTCGAGCTGGACGGCGACGTAAACGGCCACAAGTTCAGCGTGTCCG
GCGAGGGCGAGGGCGATGCCACCTACGGCAAGCTGACCCTGAAGTTCATCTGCACCACCGGCAAGCTGCC
CGTGCCCTGGCCCACCCTCGTGACCACCCTGACCTACGGCGTGCAGTGCTTCAGCCGCTACCCCGACCAC
ATGAAGCAGCACGACTTCTTCAAGTCCGCCATGCCCGAAGGCTACGTCCAGGAGCGCACCATCTTCTTCA
AGGACGACGGCAACTACAAGACCCGCGCCGAGGTGAAGTTCGAGGGCGACACCCTGGTGAACCGCATCGA
GCTGAAGGGCATCGACTTCAAGGAGGACGGCAACATCCTGGGGCACAAGCTGGAGTACAACTACAACAGC
CACAACGTCTATATCATGGCCGACAAGCAGAAGAACGGCATCAAGGTGAACTTCAAGATCCGCCACAACA
TCGAGGACGGCAGCGTGCAGCTCGCCGACCACTACCAGCAGAACACCCCCATCGGCGACGGCCCCGTGCT
GCTGCCCGACAACCACTACCTGAGCACCCAGTCCAAGCTGAGCAAAGACCCCAACGAGAAGCGCGATCAC
ATGGTCCTGCTGGAGTTCGTGACCGCCGCCGGGATCACTCTCGGCATGGACGAGCTGTACAAGGCACCAC
CACCACCACCACTGAGATCCGGCTGCTAACAAAGCCCGAAAGGAAGCTGAGTTGGCTGCTGCCACCGCTG
AGCAATAACTAGCATAACCCCTTGGGGCCTCTAAACGGGTCTTGAGGGGTTTTTTGCTGAAAGGAGGAAC
TATATCCGGAT
Features (pLannotate 1.2.2; 20 found; start..end, strand, type, name):
     12..440     +  rep_origin     f1 ori (sequence partly withheld): f1 bacteriophage origin of replication; arrow indicates direction of (+) strand synthesis
    493..597     +  promoter       AmpR promoter: bla
    598..1458    +  CDS            AmpR: β-lactamase; bla; confers resistance to ampicillin, carbenicillin, and related antibiotics
   1629..2217    +  rep_origin     ori: high-copy-number ColE1/pMB1/pBR322/pUC origin of replication
   2403..2542    -  misc_feature   bom: basis of mobility region from pBR322
   2644..2835    -  CDS            rop: Rop protein, which maintains plasmids at low copy number; rop
   2852..3232    +  CDS            YPB1_ECOLX: Protein predicted: Swiss-Prot protein existence level 4. From Escherichia coli.
   3304..3595    -  CDS            TcR (fragment): tetracycline efflux protein; tet; confers resistance to tetracycline
   3610..3631    -  protein_bind   CAP binding site: CAP binding activates transcription in the presence of cAMP. E. coli catabolite activator protein
   3644..4726    -  CDS            lacI: lac repressor; lacI; The lac repressor binds to the lac operator to inhibit transcription in E. coli. This inhibition can be relieved by adding lactose or isopropyl-β-D-thiogalactopyranoside (IPTG).
   4727..4804    -  promoter       lacI promoter: lacI
   4812..5091    -  CDS            TcR (fragment): tetracycline efflux protein; tet; confers resistance to tetracycline
   5113..5131    +  promoter       T7 promoter: promoter for bacteriophage T7 RNA polymerase
   5132..5156    +  protein_bind   lac operator: The lac repressor binds to the lac operator to inhibit transcription in E. coli. This inhibition can be relieved by adding lactose or isopropyl-β-D-thiogalactopyranoside (IPTG). lac repressor encoded by lacI
   5171..5193    +  RBS            RBS: efficient ribosome binding site from bacteriophage T7 gene 10 (Olins and Rangwala, 1989)
   5201..5219    +  CDS            capTEV™ (fragment): composite tag for in vivo biotinylation, TEV protease cleavage, and 6xHis tagging
   5221..5934    +  CDS            mEGFP: mEGFP is a basic (constitutively fluorescent) green fluorescent protein published in 2002, derived from Aequorea victoria. It has moderate acid sensitivity.
   5936..5953    +  CDS            9xHis (fragment): 9xHis affinity tag
   5963..6012    +  CDS            SET1 (fragment): solubility-enhancement tag derived from T7 phage gene 10B
   6020..6067    +  terminator     T7 terminator: transcription terminator for bacteriophage T7 RNA polymerase
