[The description below was written by a language model from this plasmid's Addgene catalogue record and pLannotate feature annotations shown in this document.]
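Description:
Pet22b-mEGFP is a bacterial expression plasmid of about 6.1 kb, built on the pET-22b backbone, for producing His-tagged monomeric EGFP in E. coli. It is propagated through a ColE1/pBR322-type origin accompanied by the rop gene and the bom mobility region, which is consistent with the low copy number listed in the record. Selection is by ampicillin, through β-lactamase expressed from its own promoter. An f1 phage origin is also present, and the short tetracycline-resistance fragments and the predicted E. coli open reading frame flagged by the annotation are pBR322-derived backbone remnants rather than functional parts.

The expression cassette follows the standard pET design. A T7 promoter is immediately followed by a lac operator and the strong ribosome binding site from phage T7 gene 10, then the mEGFP coding sequence, which was inserted by Gibson assembly, and finally a T7 terminator. The plasmid-borne lacI gene supplies lac repressor, so transcription stays off until IPTG is added in a host that provides T7 RNA polymerase. The annotation does not detect the pelB leader normally found in pET-22b. It does detect a short His-tag-like fragment just upstream of mEGFP and a six-codon histidine stretch directly downstream. The protein may therefore carry histidine tags at both ends, although the catalogue entry states only that it is 6xHis tagged. The small "SET1" hit before the terminator is probably residual vector sequence.

The construct is intended for inducible production and nickel-affinity purification of recombinant mEGFP. It was deposited with a study of YAP phase separation, but the record does not state the protein's specific role in that work.
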