Addgene plasmid #166439: Pet22b-mEGFP
Purpose: Bacterial expression of 6x His tagged mEGFP
Depositing lab: Shuguo Sun. Depositing organization: Huazhong University of Science & Technology. Publication: Interferon-gamma induces tumor resistance to anti-PD-1 immunotherapy by promoting YAP phase separation. Yu M, Peng Z, Qin M, Liu Y, Wang J, Zhang C, Lin J, Dong T, Wang L, Li S, Yang Y, Xu S, Guo W, Zhang X, Shi M, Peng H, Luo X, Zhang H, Zhang L, Li Y, Yang XP, Sun S. Mol Cell. 2021 Feb 13. pii: S1097-2765(21)00010-1. doi: 10.1016/j.molcel.2021.01.010. PubMed 33606996.
Backbone
  Vector backbone: pet22b
  Vector type: Bacterial Expression
Growth in bacteria
  Bacterial resistance: Ampicillin, 100 μg/mL
  Growth temperature: 37°C
  Growth strain: DH5alpha
  Copy number: Low Copy
Gene/Insert
  Gene/Insert name: mEGFP
  Species: Other
  Cloning method: Gibson Cloning
Terms and licenses: Academic/Nonprofit Terms; Industry Terms: Not Available to Industry
How to cite: Pet22b-mEGFP was a gift from Shuguo Sun (Addgene plasmid # 166439 ; http://n2t.net/addgene:166439 ; RRID:Addgene_166439)
